>Addgene plasmid #144466 | TFORF2990 | addgene full sequence | sequence record 404205 | Addgene NGS Result
TTAATGTAGTCTTATGCAATACTCTTGTAGTCTTGCAACATGGTAACGATGAGTTAGCAACATGCCTTAC
AAGGAGAGAAAAAGCACCGTGCATGCCGATTGGTGGAAGTAAGGTGGTACGATCGTGCCTTATTAGGAAG
GCAACAGACGGGTCTGACATGGATTGGACGAACCACTGAATTGCCGCATTGCAGAGATATTGTATTTAAG
TGCCTAGCTCGATACATAAACGGGTCTCTCTGGTTAGACCAGATCTGAGCCTGGGAGCTCTCTGGCTAAC
TAGGGAACCCACTGCTTAAGCCTCAATAAAGCTTGCCTTGAGTGCTTCAAGTAGTGTGTGCCCGTCTGTT
GTGTGACTCTGGTAACTAGAGATCCCTCAGACCCTTTTAGTCAGTGTGGAAAATCTCTAGCAGTGGCGCC
CGAACAGGGACTTGAAAGCGAAAGGGAAACCAGAGGAGCTCTCTCGACGCAGGACTCGGCTTGCTGAAGC
GCGCACGGCAAGAGGCGAGGGGCGGCGACTGGTGAGTACGCCAAAAATTTTGACTAGCGGAGGCTAGAAG
GAGAGAGATGGGTGCGAGAGCGTCAGTATTAAGCGGGGGAGAATTAGATCGCGATGGGAAAAAATTCGGT
TAAGGCCAGGGGGAAAGAAAAAATATAAATTAAAACATATAGTATGGGCAAGCAGGGAGCTAGAACGATT
CGCAGTTAATCCTGGCCTGTTAGAAACATCAGAAGGCTGTAGACAAATACTGGGACAGCTACAACCATCC
CTTCAGACAGGATCAGAAGAACTTAGATCATTATATAATACAGTAGCAACCCTCTATTGTGTGCATCAAA
GGATAGAGATAAAAGACACCAAGGAAGCTTTAGACAAGATAGAGGAAGAGCAAAACAAAAGTAAGACCAC
CGCACAGCAAGCGGCCGCTGATCTTCAGACCTGGAGGAGGAGATATGAGGGACAATTGGAGAAGTGAATT
ATATAAATATAAAGTAGTAAAAATTGAACCATTAGGAGTAGCACCCACCAAGGCAAAGAGAAGAGTGGTG
CAGAGAGAAAAAAGAGCAGTGGGAATAGGAGCTTTGTTCCTTGGGTTCTTGGGAGCAGCAGGAAGCACTA
TGGGCGCAGCGTCAATGACGCTGACGGTACAGGCCAGACAATTATTGTCTGGTATAGTGCAGCAGCAGAA
CAATTTGCTGAGGGCTATTGAGGCGCAACAGCATCTGTTGCAACTCACAGTCTGGGGCATCAAGCAGCTC
CAGGCAAGAATCCTGGCTGTGGAAAGATACCTAAAGGATCAACAGCTCCTGGGGATTTGGGGTTGCTCTG
GAAAACTCATTTGCACCACTGCTGTGCCTTGGAATGCTAGTTGGAGTAATAAATCTCTGGAACAGATTTG
GAATCACACGACCTGGATGGAGTGGGACAGAGAAATTAACAATTACACAAGCTTAATACACTCCTTAATT
GAAGAATCGCAAAACCAGCAAGAAAAGAATGAACAAGAATTATTGGAATTAGATAAATGGGCAAGTTTGT
GGAATTGGTTTAACATAACAAATTGGCTGTGGTATATAAAATTATTCATAATGATAGTAGGAGGCTTGGT
AGGTTTAAGAATAGTTTTTGCTGTACTTTCTATAGTGAATAGAGTTAGGCAGGGATATTCACCATTATCG
TTTCAGACCCACCTCCCAACCCCGAGGGGACCCATGCATTGCATCTCAATTAGTCAGCAACCAGGTGTGG
AAAGTCCCCAGGCTCCCCAGCAGGCAGAAGTATGCAAAGCATGCGTCTCAATTAGTCAGCAACCATAGTC
CCGCCCCTAACTCCGCCCATCCCGCCCCTAACTCCGCCCAGTTCCGCCCATTCTCCGCCCCATGGCTGAC
TAATTTTTTTTATTTATGCAGAGGCCGAGGCCGCCTCGGCCTCTGAGCTATTCCAGAAGTAGTGAGGAGG
CTTTTTTGGAGGCCTAGGCTTTTGCAAAAAGCTTTCTAGAGGTACCACCGGAGCTTACCATGACCGAGTA
CAAGCCCACGGTGCGCCTCGCCACCCGCGACGACGTCCCCAGGGCCGTACGCACCCTCGCCGCCGCGTTC
GCCGACTACCCCGCCACGCGCCACACCGTCGATCCGGACCGCCACATCGAGCGGGTCACCGAGCTGCAAG
AACTCTTCCTCACGCGCGTCGGGCTCGACATCGGCAAGGTGTGGGTCGCGGACGACGGCGCCGCCGTGGC
GGTCTGGACCACGCCGGAGAGCGTCGAAGCGGGGGCGGTGTTCGCCGAGATCGGCCCGCGCATGGCCGAG
TTGAGCGGTTCCCGGCTGGCCGCGCAGCAACAGATGGAAGGCCTCCTGGCGCCGCACCGGCCCAAGGAGC
CCGCGTGGTTCCTGGCCACCGTCGGCGTCTCGCCCGACCACCAGGGCAAGGGTCTGGGCAGCGCCGTCGT
GCTCCCCGGAGTGGAGGCGGCCGAGCGCGCCGGGGTGCCCGCCTTCCTGGAGACCTCCGCGCCCCGCAAC
CTCCCCTTCTACGAGCGGCTCGGCTTCACCGTCACCGCCGACGTCGAGGTGCCCGAAGGACCGCGCACCT
GGTGCATGACCCGCAAGCCCGGTGCCAGTTAACGAATTCTAGATCTTGAGACAAATGGCAGTATTCATCC
ACAATTTTAAAAGAAAAGGGGGGATTGGGGGGTACAGTGCAGGGGAAAGAATAGTAGACATAATAGCAAC
AGACATACAAACTAAAGAATTACAAAAACAAATTACAAAAATTCAAAATTTTCGGGTTTATTACAGGGAC
AGCAGAGATCCACTTTGGCGCCGGCTCGAGGCCTGCAGGTGCAAAGATGGATAAAGTTTTAAACAGAGAG
GAATCTTTGCAGCTAATGGACCTTCTAGGTCTTGAAAGGAGTGGGAATTGGCTCCGGTGCCCGTCAGTGG
GCAGAGCGCACATCGCCCACAGTCCCCGAGAAGTTGGGGGGAGGGGTCGGCAATTGAACCGGTGCCTAGA
GAAGGTGGCGCGGGGTAAACTGGGAAAGTGATGTCGTGTACTGGCTCCGCCTTTTTCCCGAGGGTGGGGG
AGAACCGTATATAAGTGCAGTAGTCGCCGTGAACGTTCTTTTTCGCAACGGGTTTGCCGCCAGAACACAG
GTAAGTGCCGTGTGTGGTTCCCGCGGGCCTGGCCTCTTTACGGGTTATGGCCCTTGCGTGCCTTGAATTA
CTTCCACCTGGCTGCAGTACGTGATTCTTGATCCCGAGCTTCGGGTTGGAAGTGGGTGGGAGAGTTCGAG
GCCTTGCGCTTAAGGAGCCCCTTCGCCTCGTGCTTGAGTTGAGGCCTGGCCTGGGCGCTGGGGCCGCCGC
GTGCGAATCTGGTGGCACCTTCGCGCCTGTCTCGCTGCTTTCGATAAGTCTCTAGCCATTTAAAATTTTT
GATGACCTGCTGCGACGCTTTTTTTCTGGCAAGATAGTCTTGTAAATGCGGGCCAAGATCTGCACACTGG
TATTTCGGTTTTTGGGGCCGCGGGCGGCGACGGGGCCCGTGCGTCCCAGCGCACATGTTCGGCGAGGCGG
GGCCTGCGAGCGCGGCCACCGAGAATCGGACGGGGGTAGTCTCAAGCTGGCCGGCCTGCTCTGGTGCCTG
GCCTCGCGCCGCCGTGTATCGCCCCGCCCTGGGCGGCAAGGCTGGCCCGGTCGGCACCAGTTGCGTGAGC
GGAAAGATGGCCGCTTCCCGGCCCTGCTGCAGGGAGCTCAAAATGGAGGACGCGGCGCTCGGGAGAGCGG
GCGGGTGAGTCACCCACACAAAGGAAAAGGGCCTTTCCGTCCTCAGCCGTCGCTTCATGTGACTCCACGG
AGTACCGGGCGCCGTCCAGGCACCTCGATTAGTTCTCGAGCTTTTGGAGTACGTCGTCTTTAGGTTGGGG
GGAGGGGTTTTATGCGATGGAGTTTCCCCACACTGAGTGGGTGGAGACTGAAGTTAGGCCAGCTTGGCAC
TTGATGTAATTCTCCTTGGAATTTGCCCTTTTTGAGTTTGGATCTTGGTTCATTCTCAAGCCTCAGACAG
TGGTTCAAAGTTTTTTTCTTCCATTTCAGGTGTCGTGAGGCTAGCATCGATTGATCAACAAGTTTGTACA
AAAAAGTTGGCATGCTTTCTCTGAAGAAATACTTAACGGAAGGACTTCTCCAGTTCACCATTCTGCTGAG
TTTGATTGGGGTACGGGTGGACGTGGATACTTACCTGACCTCACAGCTTCCCCCACTCCGGGAGATCATC
CTGGGGCCCAGTTCTGCCTATACTCAGACCCAGTTCCACAACCTGAGGAATACCTTGGATGGCTATGGTA
TCCACCCCAAGAGCATAGACCTGGACAATTACTTCACTGCCCGGCGGCTCCTCAGTCAGGTGAGGGCCCT
GGACAGGTTCCAGGTGCCAACCACTGAGGTAAATGCCTGGCTGGTTCACCGAGACCCAGAGGGGTCTGTC
TCTGGCAGTCAGCCCAACTCAGGCCTCGCCCTCGAGAGTTCCAGTGGCCTCCAAGATGTGACAGGCCCAG
ACAACGGGGTGCGAGAAAGCGAAACGGAGCAGGGATTCGGTGAAGATTTGGAGGATTTGGGGGCTGTAGC
CCCCCCAGTCAGTGGAGACTTAACCAAAGAGGACATAGATCTGATTGACATCCTTTGGCGACAGGATATT
GATCTGGGGGCTGGGCGTGAGGTTTTTGACTATAGTCACCGCCAGAAGGAGCAGGATGTGGAGAAGGAGC
TGCGAGATGGAGGCGAGCAGGACACCTGGGCAGGCGAGGGCGCGGAAGCTCTGGCACGGAACCTGCTAGT
GGATGGAGAGACTGGGGAGAGCTTCCCTGCACAGTTTCCAGCAGACATTTCCAGCATAACAGAAGCAGTG
CCTAGTGAGAGTGAGCCCCCTGCTCTTCAAAACAACCTCTTGTCTCCTCTTCTGACCGGGACAGAGTCAC
CATTTGATTTGGAACAGCAGTGGCAAGATCTCATGTCCATCATGGAAATGCAGGCCATGGAAGTGAACAC
ATCAGCAAGTGAAATCCTGTACAGTGCCCCTCCTGGAGACCCACTGAGCACCAACTACAGCCTTGCCCCC
AACACTCCCATCAATCAGAATGTCAGCCTGCATCAGGCGTCCCTGGGGGGCTGCAGCCAGGACTTCTTAC
TCTTCAGCCCCGAGGTGGAAAGCCTGCCTGTGGCCAGTAGCTCCACGCTGCTCCCGTTGGCCCCCAGCAA
TTCTACCAGCCTCAACTCCACCTTCGGCTCCACCAACCTGACAGGGCTCTTCTTTCCACCCCAGCTCAAT
GGCACAGCCAATGACACAGCAGGCCCAGAGCTGCCTGACCCTTTGGGGGGTCTGTTAGATGAAGCTATGT
TGGATGAGATCAGCCTTATGGACCTGGCCATTGAAGAAGGCTTTAACCCTGTGCAGGCCTCCCAGCTGGA
GGAGGAATTTGACTCTGACTCAGGCCTTTCCTTAGACTCGAGCCATAGCCCTTCTTCCCTAAGCAGCTCT
GAAGGCAGTTCTTCCTCTTCTTCCTCCTCCTCTTCCTCTTCTTCCTCTGCTTCTTCCTCTGCCTCTTCCT
CCTTTTCTGAGGAAGGTGCGGTTGGCTACAGCTCTGACTCTGAGACCCTGGATCTGGAAGAGGCCGAGGG
TGCTGTGGGCTACCAGCCTGAGTATTCCAAGTTCTGCCGCATGAGCTACCAGGATCCAGCTCAGCTCTCA
TGCCTGCCCTACCTGGAGCACGTGGGCCACAACCACACATACAACATGGCACCCAGTGCCCTGGACTCAG
CCGACCTGCCACCACCCAGTGCCCTCAAGAAAGGCAGCAAGGAGAAGCAGGCTGACTTCCTGGACAAGCA
GATGAGCCGGGATGAGCACCGAGCCCGAGCCATGAAGATCCCTTTCACCAATGACAAAATCATCAACCTG
CCTGTGGAGGAGTTCAATGAACTGCTGTCCAAATACCAGTTGAGTGAAGCCCAGCTGAGCCTCATCCGAG
ACATCCGGCGCCGGGGCAAGAACAAGATGGCGGCGCAGAACTGCCGCAAGCGCAAGCTGGACACCATCCT
GAATCTGGAGCGTGATGTGGAGGACCTGCAGCGTGACAAAGCCCGGCTGCTGCGGGAGAAAGTGGAGTTC
CTGCGCTCCCTGCGACAGATGAAGCAGAAGGTCCAGAGCCTGTACCAGGAGGTGTTTGGGCGGCTGCGAG
ATGAGAACGGACGACCCTACTCGCCCAGTCAGTATGCGCTCCAGTACGCCGGGGACGGCAGTGTCCTCCT
CATCCCCCGCACGATGGCCGACCAGCAGGCCCGGCGGCAGGAGAGGAAGCCAAAGGACCGGAGAAAGTGC
CCAACTTTCTTGTACAAAGTGGTTGATATCGGTAAGCCTATCCCTAACCCTCTCCTCGGTCTCGATTCTA
CGTAGTAATGAACTAGTCCGTAACTTGAAAGTATTTCGATTTCTTGGCTTTATATATCTTGTGGAAAGGA
CGATATGGAGTGCCGTTTTGGCGTTTAACGCGTTAAGTCGACAATCAACCTCTGGATTACAAAATTTGTG
AAAGATTGACTGGTATTCTTAACTATGTTGCTCCTTTTACGCTATGTGGATACGCTGCTTTAATGCCTTT
GTATCATGCTATTGCTTCCCGTATGGCTTTCATTTTCTCCTCCTTGTATAAATCCTGGTTGCTGTCTCTT
TATGAGGAGTTGTGGCCCGTTGTCAGGCAACGTGGCGTGGTGTGCACTGTGTTTGCTGACGCAACCCCCA
CTGGTTGGGGCATTGCCACCACCTGTCAGCTCCTTTCCGGGACTTTCGCTTTCCCCCTCCCTATTGCCAC
GGCGGAACTCATCGCCGCCTGCCTTGCCCGCTGCTGGACAGGGGCTCGGCTGTTGGGCACTGACAATTCC
GTGGTGTTGTCGGGGAAATCATCGTCCTTTCCTTGGCTGCTCGCCTGTGTTGCCACCTGGATTCTGCGCG
GGACGTCCTTCTGCTACGTCCCTTCGGCCCTCAATCCAGCGGACCTTCCTTCCCGCGGCCTGCTGCCGGC
TCTGCGGCCTCTTCCGCGTCTTCGCCTTCGCCCTCAGACGAGTCGGATCTCCCTTTGGGCCGCCTCCCCG
CGTCGACTTTAAGACCAATGACTTACAAGGCAGCTGTAGATCTTAGCCACTTTTTAAAAGAAAAGGGGGG
ACTGGAAGGGCTAATTCACTCCCAACGAAGACAAGATCTGCTTTTTGCTTGTACTGGGTCTCTCTGGTTA
GACCAGATCTGAGCCTGGGAGCTCTCTGGCTAACTAGGGAACCCACTGCTTAAGCCTCAATAAAGCTTGC
CTTGAGTGCTTCAAGTAGTGTGTGCCCGTCTGTTGTGTGACTCTGGTAACTAGAGATCCCTCAGACCCTT
TTAGTCAGTGTGGAAAATCTCTAGCAGTACGTATAGTAGTTCATGTCATCTTATTATTCAGTATTTATAA
CTTGCAAAGAAATGAATATCAGAGAGTGAGAGGAACTTGTTTATTGCAGCTTATAATGGTTACAAATAAA
GCAATAGCATCACAAATTTCACAAATAAAGCATTTTTTTCACTGCATTCTAGTTGTGGTTTGTCCAAACT
CATCAATGTATCTTATCATGTCTGGCTCTAGCTATCCCGCCCCTAACTCCGCCCATCCCGCCCCTAACTC
CGCCCAGTTCCGCCCATTCTCCGCCCCATGGCTGACTAATTTTTTTTATTTATGCAGAGGCCGAGGCCGC
CTCGGCCTCTGAGCTATTCCAGAAGTAGTGAGGAGGCTTTTTTGGAGGCCTAGGGACGTACCCAATTCGC
CCTATAGTGAGTCGTATTACGCGCGCTCACTGGCCGTCGTTTTACAACGTCGTGACTGGGAAAACCCTGG
CGTTACCCAACTTAATCGCCTTGCAGCACATCCCCCTTTCGCCAGCTGGCGTAATAGCGAAGAGGCCCGC
ACCGATCGCCCTTCCCAACAGTTGCGCAGCCTGAATGGCGAATGGG
[124 nt withheld, positions 8027-8150]
C
[91 nt withheld, positions 8152-8242]
A
[49 nt withheld, positions 8244-8292]
CCTTTGACGTTGGAGTCCACGTTCTTT
[37 nt withheld, positions 8320-8356]
ACCCTATCTCGGTCTATTCTTTTGATTTATAAGGGATTTTGCCGATTTCGGCCTATTGGTTAAAAAATGA
GCTGATTTAACAAAAATTTAACGCGAATTTTAACAAAATATTAACGCTTACAATTTAGGTGGCACTTTTC
GGGGAAATGTGCGCGGAACCCCTATTTGTTTATTTTTCTAAATACATTCAAATATGTATCCGCTCATGAG
ACAATAACCCTGATAAATGCTTCAATAATATTGAAAAAGGAAGAGTATGAGTATTCAACATTTCCGTGTC
GCCCTTATTCCCTTTTTTGCGGCATTTTGCCTTCCTGTTTTTGCTCACCCAGAAACGCTGGTGAAAGTAA
AAGATGCTGAAGATCAGTTGGGTGCACGAGTGGGTTACATCGAACTGGATCTCAACAGCGGTAAGATCCT
TGAGAGTTTTCGCCCCGAAGAACGTTTTCCAATGATGAGCACTTTTAAAGTTCTGCTATGTGGCGCGGTA
TTATCCCGTATTGACGCCGGGCAAGAGCAACTCGGTCGCCGCATACACTATTCTCAGAATGACTTGGTTG
AGTACTCACCAGTCACAGAAAAGCATCTTACGGATGGCATGACAGTAAGAGAATTATGCAGTGCTGCCAT
AACCATGAGTGATAACACTGCGGCCAACTTACTTCTGACAACGATCGGAGGACCGAAGGAGCTAACCGCT
TTTTTGCACAACATGGGGGATCATGTAACTCGCCTTGATCGTTGGGAACCGGAGCTGAATGAAGCCATAC
CAAACGACGAGCGTGACACCACGATGCCTGTAGCAATGGCAACAACGTTGCGCAAACTATTAACTGGCGA
ACTACTTACTCTAGCTTCCCGGCAACAATTAATAGACTGGATGGAGGCGGATAAAGTTGCAGGACCACTT
CTGCGCTCGGCCCTTCCGGCTGGCTGGTTTATTGCTGATAAATCTGGAGCCGGTGAGCGTGGGTCTCGCG
GTATCATTGCAGCACTGGGGCCAGATGGTAAGCCCTCCCGTATCGTAGTTATCTACACGACGGGGAGTCA
GGCAACTATGGATGAACGAAATAGACAGATCGCTGAGATAGGTGCCTCACTGATTAAGCATTGGTAACTG
TCAGACCAAGTTTACTCATATATACTTTAGATTGATTTAAAACTTCATTTTTAATTTAAAAGGATCTAGG
TGAAGATCCTTTTTGATAATCTCATGACCAAAATCCCTTAACGTGAGTTTTCGTTCCACTGAGCGTCAGA
CCCCGTAGAAAAGATCAAAGGATCTTCTTGAGATCCTTTTTTTCTGCGCGTAATCTGCTGCTTGCAAACA
AAAAAACCACCGCTACCAGCGGTGGTTTGTTTGCCGGATCAAGAGCTACCAACTCTTTTTCCGAAGGTAA
CTGGCTTCAGCAGAGCGCAGATACCAAATACTGTTCTTCTAGTGTAGCCGTAGTTAGGCCACCACTTCAA
GAACTCTGTAGCACCGCCTACATACCTCGCTCTGCTAATCCTGTTACCAGTGGCTGCTGCCAGTGGCGAT
AAGTCGTGTCTTACCGGGTTGGACTCAAGACGATAGTTACCGGATAAGGCGCAGCGGTCGGGCTGAACGG
GGGGTTCGTGCACACAGCCCAGCTTGGAGCGAACGACCTACACCGAACTGAGATACCTACAGCGTGAGCT
ATGAGAAAGCGCCACGCTTCCCGAAGGGAGAAAGGCGGACAGGTATCCGGTAAGCGGCAGGGTCGGAACA
GGAGAGCGCACGAGGGAGCTTCCAGGGGGAAACGCCTGGTATCTTTATAGTCCTGTCGGGTTTCGCCACC
TCTGACTTGAGCGTCGATTTTTGTGATGCTCGTCAGGGGGGCGGAGCCTATGGAAAAACGCCAGCAACGC
GGCCTTTTTACGGTTCCTGGCCTTTTGCTGGCCTTTTGCTCACATGTTCTTTCCTGCGTTATCCCCTGAT
TCTGTGGATAACCGTATTACCGCCTTTGAGTGAGCTGATACCGCTCGCCGCAGCCGAACGACCGAGCGCA
GCGAGTCAGTGAGCGAGGAAGCGGAAGAGCGCCCAATACGCAAACCGCCTCTCCCCGCGCGTTGGCCGAT
TCATTAATGCAGCTGGCACGACAGGTTTCCCGACTGGAAAGCGGGCAGTGAGCGCAACGCAATTAATGTG
AGTTAGCTCACTCATTAGGCACCCCAGGCTTTACACTTTATGCTTCCGGCTCGTATGTTGTGTGGAATTG
TGAGCGGATAACAATTTCACACAGGAAACAGCTATGACCATGATTACGCCAAGCGCGCAATTAACCCTCA
CTAAAGGGAACAAAAGCTGGAGCTGCAAGC
Features (pLannotate 1.2.2; 34 found; start..end, strand, type, name):
      5..231     +  promoter       RSV promoter: Rous sarcoma virus enhancer/promoter
    232..412     +  LTR            5' LTR (truncated): truncated 5' long terminal repeat (LTR) from HIV-1
    459..584     +  misc_feature   HIV-1 Ψ: packaging signal of human immunodeficiency virus type 1
    568..931     +  CDS            HIV-1 gag (fragment): gag protein from human immunodeficiency virus 1; gag
   1077..1310    +  misc_feature   RRE: The Rev response element (RRE) of HIV-1 allows for Rev-dependent mRNA export from the nucleus to the cytoplasm.
   1687..1713    +  CDS            Rev (fragment): human immunodeficiency virus 1 (HIV-1) Rev protein; rev; enhances nuclear export of unspliced and incompletely spliced viral mRNAs
   1720..1743    +  promoter       SV40 promoter (fragment): SV40 early promoter
   1744..1815    +  promoter       SV40 promoter (fragment): SV40 enhancer and early promoter
   1839..1974    +  rep_origin     SV40 ori: SV40 origin of replication
   2020..2616    +  CDS            PuroR (fragment): puromycin N-acetyltransferase; pac from Streptomyces; confers resistance to puromycin
   2665..2782    +  misc_feature   cPPT/CTS: central polypurine tract and central termination sequence of HIV-1
   2847..2913    +  CDS            small t antigen (fragment): SV40 (simian virus 40) small t antigen
   2920..4098    +  promoter       EF-1α promoter: strong constitutive promoter for human elongation factor EF-1α
   4119..4136    +  protein_bind   attB1 (fragment): mutant version of attB; core recombination site for the Gateway® BP reaction BP Clonase™
   4142..6367    +  CDS            Nfe2l1: NF2L1_MOUSE - Also known as Nrf1 From Mus musculus (Mouse).
   6370..6393    -  protein_bind   attB2: mutant version of attB; recombination site for the Gateway® BP reaction BP Clonase™
   6401..6442    +  CDS            V5 tag: epitope tag from simian virus 5
   6458..6511    +  promoter       U6 promoter (fragment): RNA polymerase III promoter for human U6 snRNA
   6553..7141    +  misc_feature   WPRE: woodchuck hepatitis virus posttranscriptional regulatory element
   7192..7211    +  misc_feature   cPPT/CTS (fragment): central polypurine tract and central termination sequence of HIV-1
   7213..7446    +  LTR            3' LTR (ΔU3): self-inactivating 3' long terminal repeat (LTR) from HIV-1
   7524..7645    +  polyA_signal   SV40 poly(A) signal: SV40 polyadenylation signal
   7685..7820    +  rep_origin     SV40 ori: SV40 origin of replication
   7841..7859    -  promoter       T7 promoter: promoter for bacteriophage T7 RNA polymerase
   7867..8022    +  CDS            lacZα (fragment): LacZα fragment of β-galactosidase; lacZ fragment
   8027..8455    +  rep_origin     f1 ori (sequence partly withheld): f1 bacteriophage origin of replication; arrow indicates direction of (+) strand synthesis
   8508..8612    +  promoter       AmpR promoter: bla
   8613..9473    +  CDS            AmpR: β-lactamase; bla; confers resistance to ampicillin, carbenicillin, and related antibiotics
   9644..10232   +  rep_origin     ori: high-copy-number ColE1/pMB1/pBR322/pUC origin of replication
  10415..10507   +  CDS            lacI (fragment): lac repressor; lacI; The lac repressor binds to the lac operator to inhibit transcription in E. coli. This inhibition can be relieved by adding lactose or isopropyl-β-D-thiogalactopyranoside (IPTG).
  10520..10541   +  protein_bind   CAP binding site: CAP binding activates transcription in the presence of cAMP. E. coli catabolite activator protein
  10556..10586   +  promoter       lac promoter: promoter for the E. coli lac operon
  10590..10612   +  protein_bind   lac operator (fragment): The lac repressor binds to the lac operator to inhibit transcription in E. coli. This inhibition can be relieved by adding lactose or isopropyl-β-D-thiogalactopyranoside (IPTG). lac repressor encoded by lacI
  10655..10673   +  promoter       T3 promoter: promoter for bacteriophage T3 RNA polymerase
