[The description below was written by a language model from this plasmid's Addgene catalogue record and pLannotate feature annotations shown in this document.]
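Description:
TFORF2990 is a lentiviral mammalian expression plasmid built on the pLX_TRC317 backbone from the Broad Institute Genetic Perturbation Platform. It carries the human transcription factor NFE2L1 (also known as NRF1, TCF11 or LCR-F1). It belongs to a barcoded transcription factor ORF collection in which each clone has a unique 24-bp barcode, so that the overexpressed factor can be identified in pooled screens. The feature table does not annotate the barcode. In bacteria the plasmid is maintained at high copy through a ColE1/pUC-type origin with ampicillin resistance. An f1 origin and remnants of a lac/T7/T3 cloning region are also present. The depositor warns that recombination can occur, as is common for LTR-containing plasmids.

The viral cassette has a third-generation, self-inactivating layout. An RSV promoter drives a truncated HIV-1 5' LTR, followed by the Ψ packaging signal with a partial gag sequence, the RRE for Rev-dependent nuclear export, a cPPT/CTS, WPRE to enhance transcript expression, and a ΔU3 3' LTR with a downstream SV40 poly(A) signal. Within the provirus, an SV40 promoter expresses puromycin N-acetyltransferase for selecting transduced cells. A separate EF-1α promoter drives the NFE2L1 ORF. The ORF was inserted by Gateway cloning and is flanked by attB1 and attB2 sites, with a C-terminal V5 epitope tag encoded just after attB2 for detection. The automated annotation matched the ORF to mouse Nfe2l1, presumably by homology, whereas the catalogue entry records a human insert corresponding to a RefSeq transcript. The construct is intended for stable overexpression of NFE2L1, either alone or in pooled directed-differentiation screens.
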