Addgene plasmid #144466: TFORF2990
Purpose: Lentiviral vector for overexpressing transcription factor ORFs with unique 24-bp barcodes. Barcodes facilitate identification of transcription factors in pooled screens.
Depositing lab: Feng Zhang. Depositing organization: Broad Institute. Publication: A transcription factor atlas of directed differentiation. Joung J, Ma S, Tay T, Geiger-Schuller KR, Kirchgatterer PC, Verdine VK, Guo B, Arias-Garcia MA, Allen WE, Singh A, Kuksenko O, Abudayyeh OO, Gootenberg JS, Fu Z, Macrae RK, Buenrostro JD, Regev A, Zhang F. Cell. 2023 Jan 5;186(1):209-229.e26. doi: 10.1016/j.cell.2022.11.026. PubMed 36608654.
Backbone
  Vector backbone: pLX_TRC317
  Backbone manufacturer: Broad Institute Genetic Perturbation Platform
  Backbone size w/o insert (bp): 8264
  Vector type: Mammalian Expression, Lentiviral
  Selectable markers: Puromycin
Growth in bacteria
  Bacterial resistance: Ampicillin, 100 μg/mL
  Growth temperature: 37°C
  Growth strain: NEB Stable
  Copy number: High Copy
Gene/Insert
  Gene/Insert name: NFE2L1
  Species: H. sapiens (human)
  Insert size (bp): 2432
  Entrez Gene: NFE2L1 (a.k.a. LCR-F1, NRF-1, NRF1, TCF11)
  Promoter: EF1a
  Tag / fusion protein: V5 (C terminal on insert)
  Cloning method: Gateway Cloning
  Sequencing primers: 5′ GGGTGGAGACTGAAGTTAGGCCAG; 3′ CACATAGCGTAAAAGGAGCAACATAG
Resource information
  A portion of this plasmid was derived from a plasmid made by: Broad Institute Genetic Perturbation Platform
Terms and licenses: Academic/Nonprofit Terms; Industry Terms: Not Available to Industry
Depositor comments: NM_001330262.1 Please test multiple small colonies in case of plasmid recombination. To make this collection available in a timely manner, a portion of this collection was not fully sequenced by Addgene. If an Addgene verified full plasmid sequence is not available, please contact us prior to placing an order to request the full sequence.
How to cite: TFORF2990 was a gift from Feng Zhang (Addgene plasmid # 144466 ; http://n2t.net/addgene:144466 ; RRID:Addgene_144466)
