>Addgene plasmid #144466 | TFORF2990 | depositor partial sequence | sequence record 285513 | Insert
ATCGATTGATCAACAAGTTTGTACAAAAAAGTTGGCATGCTTTCTCTGAAGAAATACTTAACGGAAGGAC
TTCTCCAGTTCACCATTCTGCTGAGTTTGATTGGGGTACGGGTGGACGTGGATACTTACCTGACCTCACA
GCTTCCCCCACTCCGGGAGATCATCCTGGGGCCCAGTTCTGCCTATACTCAGACCCAGTTCCACAACCTG
AGGAATACCTTGGATGGCTATGGTATCCACCCCAAGAGCATAGACCTGGACAATTACTTCACTGCCCGGC
GGCTCCTCAGTCAGGTGAGGGCCCTGGACAGGTTCCAGGTGCCAACCACTGAGGTAAATGCCTGGCTGGT
TCACCGAGACCCAGAGGGGTCTGTCTCTGGCAGTCAGCCCAACTCAGGCCTCGCCCTCGAGAGTTCCAGT
GGCCTCCAAGATGTGACAGGCCCAGACAACGGGGTGCGAGAAAGCGAAACGGAGCAGGGATTCGGTGAAG
ATTTGGAGGATTTGGGGGCTGTAGCCCCCCCAGTCAGTGGAGACTTAACCAAAGAGGACATAGATCTGAT
TGACATCCTTTGGCGACAGGATATTGATCTGGGGGCTGGGCGTGAGGTTTTTGACTATAGTCACCGCCAG
AAGGAGCAGGATGTGGAGAAGGAGCTGCGAGATGGAGGCGAGCAGGACACCTGGGCAGGCGAGGGCGCGG
AAGCTCTGGCACGGAACCTGCTAGTGGATGGAGAGACTGGGGAGAGCTTCCCTGCACAGTTTCCAGCAGA
CATTTCCAGCATAACAGAAGCAGTGCCTAGTGAGAGTGAGCCCCCTGCTCTTCAAAACAACCTCTTGTCT
CCTCTTCTGACCGGGACAGAGTCACCATTTGATTTGGAACAGCAGTGGCAAGATCTCATGTCCATCATGG
AAATGCAGGCCATGGAAGTGAACACATCAGCAAGTGAAATCCTGTACAGTGCCCCTCCTGGAGACCCACT
GAGCACCAACTACAGCCTTGCCCCCAACACTCCCATCAATCAGAATGTCAGCCTGCATCAGGCGTCCCTG
GGGGGCTGCAGCCAGGACTTCTTACTCTTCAGCCCCGAGGTGGAAAGCCTGCCTGTGGCCAGTAGCTCCA
CGCTGCTCCCGTTGGCCCCCAGCAATTCTACCAGCCTCAACTCCACCTTCGGCTCCACCAACCTGACAGG
GCTCTTCTTTCCACCCCAGCTCAATGGCACAGCCAATGACACAGCAGGCCCAGAGCTGCCTGACCCTTTG
GGGGGTCTGTTAGATGAAGCTATGTTGGATGAGATCAGCCTTATGGACCTGGCCATTGAAGAAGGCTTTA
ACCCTGTGCAGGCCTCCCAGCTGGAGGAGGAATTTGACTCTGACTCAGGCCTTTCCTTAGACTCGAGCCA
TAGCCCTTCTTCCCTAAGCAGCTCTGAAGGCAGTTCTTCCTCTTCTTCCTCCTCCTCTTCCTCTTCTTCC
TCTGCTTCTTCCTCTGCCTCTTCCTCCTTTTCTGAGGAAGGTGCGGTTGGCTACAGCTCTGACTCTGAGA
CCCTGGATCTGGAAGAGGCCGAGGGTGCTGTGGGCTACCAGCCTGAGTATTCCAAGTTCTGCCGCATGAG
CTACCAGGATCCAGCTCAGCTCTCATGCCTGCCCTACCTGGAGCACGTGGGCCACAACCACACATACAAC
ATGGCACCCAGTGCCCTGGACTCAGCCGACCTGCCACCACCCAGTGCCCTCAAGAAAGGCAGCAAGGAGA
AGCAGGCTGACTTCCTGGACAAGCAGATGAGCCGGGATGAGCACCGAGCCCGAGCCATGAAGATCCCTTT
CACCAATGACAAAATCATCAACCTGCCTGTGGAGGAGTTCAATGAACTGCTGTCCAAATACCAGTTGAGT
GAAGCCCAGCTGAGCCTCATCCGAGACATCCGGCGCCGGGGCAAGAACAAGATGGCGGCGCAGAACTGCC
GCAAGCGCAAGCTGGACACCATCCTGAATCTGGAGCGTGATGTGGAGGACCTGCAGCGTGACAAAGCCCG
GCTGCTGCGGGAGAAAGTGGAGTTCCTGCGCTCCCTGCGACAGATGAAGCAGAAGGTCCAGAGCCTGTAC
CAGGAGGTGTTTGGGCGGCTGCGAGATGAGAACGGACGACCCTACTCGCCCAGTCAGTATGCGCTCCAGT
ACGCCGGGGACGGCAGTGTCCTCCTCATCCCCCGCACGATGGCCGACCAGCAGGCCCGGCGGCAGGAGAG
GAAGCCAAAGGACCGGAGAAAGTGCCCAACTTTCTTGTACAAAGTGGTTGATATCGGTAAGCCTATCCCT
AACCCTCTCCTCGGTCTCGATTCTACGTAGTAATGAACTAGTCCGTAACTTGAAAGTATTTCGATTTCTT
GGCTTTATATATCTTGTGGAAAGGACGATATGGAGTGCCGTTTTGGCGTTTA
