>Addgene plasmid #144466 | TFORF2990 | depositor partial sequence | sequence record 285514 | Barcode
TATGGAGTGCCGTTTTGGCGTTTA
